>Addgene plasmid #204161 | pRegev_S1.34C>A_46G>U | depositor full sequence | sequence record 398305 | pRegev_S1.34C>A_46G>U sequence 8612 bps
CCACCTGACGTCGACGGATCGGGAGATCCCAGTGTGGTGGTACTTACTTGTACAGCTCGTCCATGCCGAG
AGTGATCCCGGCGGCGGTCACGAACTCCAGCAGGACCATGTGATCGCGCTTCTCGTTGGGGTCTTTGCTC
AGGGCGGACTGGGTGCTCAGGTAGTGGTTGTCGGGCAGCAGCACGGGGCCGTCGCCGATGGGGGTGTTCT
GCTGGTAGTGGTCGGCGAGCTGCACGCTGCCGTCCTCGATGTTGTGGCGGATCTTGAAGTTCGCCTTGAT
GCCGTTCTTCTGCTTGTCGGCCATGATATAGACGTTGTGGCTGTTGTAGTTGTACTCCAGCTTGTGCCCC
AGGATGTTGCCGTCCTCCTTGAAGTCGATGCCCTTCAGCTCGATGCGGTTCACCAGGGTGTCGCCCTCGA
ACTTCACCTCGGCGCGGGTCTTGTAGTTGCCGTCGTCCTTGAAGAAGATGGTGCGCTCCTGGACGTAGCC
TTCGGGCATGGCGGACTTGAAGAAGTCGTGCTGCTTCATGTGGTCGGGGTAGCGGCTGAAGCACTGCACG
CCGTAGGTCAGGGTGGTCACGAGGGTGGGCCAGGGCACGGGCAGCTTGCCGGTGGTGCAGATGAACTTCA
GGGTCAGCTTGCCGTAGGTGGCATCGCCCTCGCCCTCGCCAGACACGCTGAACTTGTGGCCGTTTACGTC
GCCGTCCAGCTCGACCAGGATGGGCACCACCCCGGTGAACAGCTCCTCGCCCTTGCTCACCATGGTGGCC
TCACGACACCTGAAATGGAAGAAAAAAACTTTGAACCACTGTCTGAGGCTTGAGAATGAACCAAGATCCA
AACTCAAAAAGGGCAAATTCCAAGGAGAATTACATCAAGTGCCAAGCTGGCCTAACTTCAGTCTCCACCC
ACTCAGTGTGGGGAAACTCCATCGCATAAAACCCCTCCCCCCAACCTAAAGACGACGTACTCCAAAAGCT
CGAGAACTAATCGAGGTGCCTGGACGGCGCCCGGTACTCCGTGGAGTCACATGAAGCGACGGCTGAGGAC
GGAAAGGCCCTTTTCCTTTGTGTGGGTGACTCACCCGCCCGCTCTCCCGAGCGCCGCGTCCTCCATTTTG
AGCTCCCTGCAGCAGGGCCGGGAAGCGGCCATCTTTCCGCTCACGCAACTGGTGCCGACCGGGCCAGCCT
TGCCGCCCAGGGCGGGGCGATACACGGCGGCGCGAGGCCAGGCACCAGAGCAGGCCGGCCAGCTTGAGAC
TACCCCCGTCCGATTCTCGGTGGCCGCGCTCGCAGGCCCCGCCTCGCCGAACATGTGCGCTGGGACGCAC
GGGCCCCGTCGCCGCCCGCGGCCCCAAAAACCGAAATACCAGTGTGCAGATCTTGGCCCGCATTTACAAG
ACTATCTTGCCAGAAAAAAAGCGTCGCAGCAGGTCATCAAAAATTTTAAATGGCTAGAGACTTATCGAAA
GCAGCGAGACAGGCGCGAAGGTGCCACCAGATTCGCACGCGGCGGCCCCAGCGCCCAGGCCAGGCCTCAA
CTCAAGCACGAGGCGAAGGGGCTCCTTAAGCGCAAGGCCTCGAACTCTCCCACCCACTTCCAACCCGAAG
CTCGGGATCAAGAATCACGTACTGCAGCCAGGTGGAAGTAATTCAAGGCACGCAAGGGCCATAACCCGTA
AAGAGGCCAGGCCCGCGGGAACCACACACGGCACTTACCTGTGTTCTGGCGGCAAACCCGTTGCGAAAAA
GAACGTTCACGGCGACTACTGCACTTATATACGGTTCTCCCCCACCCTCGGGAAAAAGGCGGAGCCAGTA
CACGACATCACTTTCCCAGTTTACCCCGCGCCACCTTCTCTAGGCACCGGTTCAATTGCCGACCCCTCCC
CCCAACTTCTCGGGGACTGTGGGCGATGTGCGCTCTGCCCACTGACGGGCACCGGAGCCTACGTAGGAAT
TAATTCGCCAGCACAGTGGTCGAGGTGAGCCCCACGTTCTGCTTCACTCTCCCCATCTCCCCCCCCTCCC
CACCCCCAATTTTGTATTTATTTATTTTTTAATTATTTTGTGCAGCGATGGGGGCGGGGGGGGGGGGGGG
GCGCGCGCCAGGCGGGGCGGGGCGGGGCGAGGGGCGGGGCGGGGCGAGGCGGAAAGGTGCGGCGGCAGCC
AATCAAAGCGGCGCGCTCCGAAAGTTTCCTTTTATGGCGAGGCGGCGGCGGCGGCGGCCCTATAAAAAGC
GAAGCGCGCGGCGGGCGGGAGTCGCTGCGCGCTGCCTTCGCCCCGTGCCCCGCTCCGCCGCCGCCTCGCG
CCGCCCGCCCCGGCTCTGACTGACCGCGTTACTCCCACAGGTGAGCGGGCGGGACGGCCCTTCTCCTCCG
GGCTGTAATTAGCGCTTGGTTTAATGACGGCTCGTTTCTTTTCTGTGGCTGCGTGAAAGCCTTGAGGGGC
TCCGGGAGGGCCCTTTGTGCGGGGGGAGCGGCTCGGGGGGTGCGTGCGTGTGTGTGTGCGTGGGGAGCGC
CGCGTGCGGCTCCGCGCTGCCCGGCGGCTGTGAGCGCTGCGGGCGCGGCGCGGGGCTTTGTGCGCTCCGC
AGTGTGCGCGAGGGGAGCGCGGCCGGGGGCGGTGCCCCGCGGTGCGGGGGGGGCTGCGAGGGGAACAAAG
GCTGCGTGCGGGGTGTGTGCGTGGGGGGGTGAGCAGGGGGTGTGGGCGCGTCGGTCGGGCTGCAACCCCC
CCTGCACCCCCCTCCCCGAGTTGCTGAGCACGGCCCGGCTTCGGGTGCGGGGCTCCGTACGGGGCGTGGC
GCGGGGCTCGCCGTGCCGGGCGGGGGGTGGCGGCAGGTGGGGGTGCCGGGCGGGGCGGGGCCGCCTCGGG
CCGGGGAGGGCTCGGGGGAGGGGCGCGGCGGCCCCCGGAGCGCCGGCGGCTGTCGAGGCGCGGCGAGCCG
CAGCCATTGCCTTTTATGGTAATCGTGCGAGAGGGCGCAGGGACTTCCTTTGTCCCAAATCTGTGCGGAG
CCGAAATCTGGGAGGCGCCGCCGCACCCCCTCTAGCGGGCGCGGGGCGAAGCGGTGCGGCGCCGGCAGGA
AGGAAATGGGCGGGGAGGGCCTTCGTGCGTCGCCGCGCCGCCGTCCCCTTCTCCCTCTCCAGCCTCGGGG
CTGTCCGCGGGGGGACGGCTGCCTTCGGGGGGGACGGGGCAGGGCGGGGTTCGGCTTCTGGCGTGTGACC
GGCGGCTCTAGCGTTTAAACTTAAGCTAATACGACTCACTATAGGGAGCTTGGTACCGCAACCTCAAACA
GACACCATGGTGCACCTGACTCCTGAGGAGAAGTCTGCCGTTACTGCCCTGTGGGGCAAGGTGAACGTGG
ATGAAGTTGGTGGTGAGGCCCTGGGCAGGTTGGTATCAAGGTTACAAGACAGGTTTAAGGAGACCAATAG
AAACTGGGCATATGGAGACAGAGAAGACTCTTGGGTTTCTGATAGGCACTGACTCTCTCTGCCTATGTCT
TTCTCTGCCATCCAGGTTGAGTCCCGCTTACCATTGCATTTAAGAAAGAGGCCATACGCCTCTAAGACCC
TACTCTTCAGAATACCAGCAGGTCTGACTATGGGACCCTTGATGTTTTCTTTCCCCTTCTTTTCTATGGT
TAAGTTCATGTCATAGGAAGGGGAGAAGTAACAGGGTACAGTTTAGAATGGGAAACAGACGAATGATTGC
ATCAGTGTGGAAGTCTCAGGATCGTTTTAGTTTCTTTTATTTGCTGTTCATAACAATTGTTTTCTTTTGT
TTAATTCTTGCTTTCTTTTTTTTTCTTCTCCGCAATTTTTACTATTATACTTAATGCCTTAACATTGTGT
ATAACAAAAGGAAATATCTCTGAGATACATTAAGTAACTTAAAAAAAAACTTTACACAGTCTGCCTAGTA
CATTACTATTTGGAATATATGTGTGCTTATTTGCATATTCATAATCTCCCTACTTTATTTTCTTTTATTT
TTAATTGATACATAATCATTATACATATTTATGGGTTAAAGTGTAATGTTTTAATATCGATACACATATT
GACCAAATCAGGGTAATTTTGCATTTGTAATTTTAAAAAATGCTTTCTTCTTTTAATATACTTTTTTGTT
TATCTTATTTCTAATACTTTCCCTAATCTCTTTCTTTCAGGGCAATAATGATACAATGTATCATGCCTCT
TTGCACCATTCTAAAGAATAACAGTGATAATTTCTGGGTTAAGGCAATAGCAATATTTCTGCATATAAAT
ATTTCTGCATATAAATTGTAACTGATGTAAGAGGTTTCATATTGCTAATAGCAGCTACAATCCAGCTACC
ATTCTGCTTTTATTTTATGGTTGGGATAAGGCTGGATTATTCTGAGTCCAAGCTAGGCCCTTTTGCTAAT
CATGTTCATACCTCTTATCTTCCTCCCACAGCTCCTGGGCAACGTGCTGGTCTGTGTGCTGGCCCATCAC
TTTGGCAAAGAATTCACCCCACCAGTGCAGGCTGCCTATCAGAAAGTGGTGGCTGGTGTGGCTAATGCCC
TGGCCCACAAGTATCACTAAGCTCGCTCTAGACTAGACGATTAAATTACATTATAGGGCCCGTTTAAACC
CGCTGATCAGCCTCGACTGTGCCTTCTAGTTGCCAGCCATCTGTTGTTTGCCCCTCCCCCGTGCCTTCCT
TGACCCTGGAAGGTGCCACTCCCACTGTCCTTTCCTAATAAAATGAGGAAATTGCATCGCATTGTCTGAG
TAGGTGTCATTCTATTCTGGGGGGTGGGGTGGGGCAGGACAGCAAGGGGGAGGATTGGGAAGACAATAGC
AGGCATGCTGGGGATGCGGTGGGCTCTATGGCTTCTGAGGCGGAAAGAACCAGCTGGGGCTCTAGGGGGT
ATCCCC
[124 nt withheld, positions 4907-5030]
C
[32 nt withheld, positions 5032-5063]
CA
[57 nt withheld, positions 5066-5122]
A
[49 nt withheld, positions 5124-5172]
CCTTTGACGTTGGAGTCCACGTTCTTT
[37 nt withheld, positions 5200-5236]
ACCCTATCTCGGTCTATTCTTTTGATTTATAAGGGATTTTGGGGATTTCGGCCTATTGGTTAAAAAATGA
GCTGATTTAACAAAAATTTAACGCGAATTAATTCTGTGGAATGTGTGTCAGTTAGGGTGTGGAAAGTCCC
CAGGCTCCCCAGGCAGGCAGAAGTATGCAAAGCATGCATCTCAATTAGTCAGCAACCAGGTGTGGAAAGT
CCCCAGGCTCCCCAGCAGGCAGAAGTATGCAAAGCATGCATCTCAATTAGTCAGCAACCATAGTCCCGCC
CCTAACTCCGCCCATCCCGCCCCTAACTCCGCCCAGTTCCGCCCATTCTCCGCCCCATGGCTGACTAATT
TTTTTTATTTATGCAGAGGCCGAGGCCGCCTCTGCCTCTGAGCTATTCCAGAAGTAGTGAGGAGGCTTTT
TTGGAGGCCTAGGCTTTTGCAAAAAGCTCCCGGGAGCTTGTATATCCATTTTCGGATCTGATCAGCACGT
GTTGACAATTAATCATCGGCATAGTATATCGGCATAGTATAATACGACAAGGTGAGGAACTAAACCATGG
CCAAGTTGACCAGTGCCGTTCCGGTGCTCACCGCGCGCGACGTCGCCGGAGCGGTCGAGTTCTGGACCGA
CCGGCTCGGGTTCTCCCGGGACTTCGTGGAGGACGACTTCGCCGGTGTGGTCCGGGACGACGTGACCCTG
TTCATCAGCGCGGTCCAGGACCAGGTGGTGCCGGACAACACCCTGGCCTGGGTGTGGGTGCGCGGCCTGG
ACGAGCTGTACGCCGAGTGGTCGGAGGTCGTGTCCACGAACTTCCGGGACGCCTCCGGGCCGGCCATGAC
CGAGATCGGCGAGCAGCCGTGGGGGCGGGAGTTCGCCCTGCGCGACCCGGCCGGCAACTGCGTGCACTTC
GTGGCCGAGGAGCAGGACTGACACGTGCTACGAGATTTCGATTCCACCGCCGCCTTCTATGAAAGGTTGG
GCTTCGGAATCGTTTTCCGGGACGCCGGCTGGATGATCCTCCAGCGCGGGGATCTCATGCTGGAGTTCTT
CGCCCACCCCAACTTGTTTATTGCAGCTTATAATGGTTACAAATAAAGCAATAGCATCACAAATTTCACA
AATAAAGCATTTTTTTCACTGCATTCTAGTTGTGGTTTGTCCAAACTCATCAATGTATCTTATCATGTCT
GTATACCGTCGACCTCTAGCTAGAGCTTGGCGTAATCATGGTCATAGCTGTTTCCTGTGTGAAATTGTTA
TCCGCTCACAATTCCACACAACATACGAGCCGGAAGCATAAAGTGTAAAGCCTGGGGTGCCTAATGAGTG
AGCTAACTCACATTAATTGCGTTGCGCTCACTGCCCGCTTTCCAGTCGGGAAACCTGTCGTGCCAGCTGC
ATTAATGAATCGGCCAACGCGCGGGGAGAGGCGGTTTGCGTATTGGGCGCTCTTCCGCTTCCTCGCTCAC
TGACTCGCTGCGCTCGGTCGTTCGGCTGCGGCGAGCGGTATCAGCTCACTCAAAGGCGGTAATACGGTTA
TCCACAGAATCAGGGGATAACGCAGGAAAGAACATGTGAGCAAAAGGCCAGCAAAAGGCCAGGAACCGTA
AAAAGGCCGCGTTGCTGGCGTTTTTCCATAGGCTCCGCCCCCCTGACGAGCATCACAAAAATCGACGCTC
AAGTCAGAGGTGGCGAAACCCGACAGGACTATAAAGATACCAGGCGTTTCCCCCTGGAAGCTCCCTCGTG
CGCTCTCCTGTTCCGACCCTGCCGCTTACCGGATACCTGTCCGCCTTTCTCCCTTCGGGAAGCGTGGCGC
TTTCTCAATGCTCACGCTGTAGGTATCTCAGTTCGGTGTAGGTCGTTCGCTCCAAGCTGGGCTGTGTGCA
CGAACCCCCCGTTCAGCCCGACCGCTGCGCCTTATCCGGTAACTATCGTCTTGAGTCCAACCCGGTAAGA
CACGACTTATCGCCACTGGCAGCAGCCACTGGTAACAGGATTAGCAGAGCGAGGTATGTAGGCGGTGCTA
CAGAGTTCTTGAAGTGGTGGCCTAACTACGGCTACACTAGAAGGACAGTATTTGGTATCTGCGCTCTGCT
GAAGCCAGTTACCTTCGGAAAAAGAGTTGGTAGCTCTTGATCCGGCAAACAAACCACCGCTGGTAGCGGT
GGTTTTTTTGTTTGCAAGCAGCAGATTACGCGCAGAAAAAAAGGATCTCAAGAAGATCCTTTGATCTTTT
CTACGGGGTCTGACGCTCAGTGGAACGAAAACTCACGTTAAGGGATTTTGGTCATGAGATTATCAAAAAG
GATCTTCACCTAGATCCTTTTAAATTAAAAATGAAGTTTTAAATCAATCTAAAGTATATATGAGTAAACT
TGGTCTGACAGTTACCAATGCTTAATCAGTGAGGCACCTATCTCAGCGATCTGTCTATTTCGTTCATCCA
TAGTTGCCTGACTCCCCGTCGTGTAGATAACTACGATACGGGAGGGCTTACCATCTGGCCCCAGTGCTGC
AATGATACCGCGAGACCCACGCTCACCGGCTCCAGATTTATCAGCAATAAACCAGCCAGCCGGAAGGGCC
GAGCGCAGAAGTGGTCCTGCAACTTTATCCGCCTCCATCCAGTCTATTAATTGTTGCCGGGAAGCTAGAG
TAAGTAGTTCGCCAGTTAATAGTTTGCGCAACGTTGTTGCCATTGCTACAGGCATCGTGGTGTCACGCTC
GTCGTTTGGTATGGCTTCATTCAGCTCCGGTTCCCAACGATCAAGGCGAGTTACATGATCCCCCATGTTG
TGCAAAAAAGCGGTTAGCTCCTTCGGTCCTCCGATCGTTGTCAGAAGTAAGTTGGCCGCAGTGTTATCAC
TCATGGTTATGGCAGCACTGCATAATTCTCTTACTGTCATGCCATCCGTAAGATGCTTTTCTGTGACTGG
TGAGTACTCAACCAAGTCATTCTGAGAATAGTGTATGCGGCGACCGAGTTGCTCTTGCCCGGCGTCAATA
CGGGATAATACCGCGCCACATAGCAGAACTTTAAAAGTGCTCATCATTGGAAAACGTTCTTCGGGGCGAA
AACTCTCAAGGATCTTACCGCTGTTGAGATCCAGTTCGATGTAACCCACTCGTGCACCCAACTGATCTTC
AGCATCTTTTACTTTCACCAGCGTTTCTGGGTGAGCAAAAACAGGAAGGCAAAATGCCGCAAAAAAGGGA
ATAAGGGCGACACGGAAATGTTGAATACTCATACTCTTCCTTTTTCAATATTATTGAAGCATTTATCAGG
GTTATTGTCTCATGAGCGGATACATATTTGAATGTATTTAGAAAAATAAACAAATAGGGGTTCCGCGCAC
ATTTCCCCGAAAAGTG
Features (pLannotate 1.2.2; 25 found; start..end, strand, type, name):
     44..763     -  CDS            EGFP: the original enhanced GFP (Yang et al., 1996) mammalian codon-optimized
    771..1949    -  promoter       EF-1α promoter: strong constitutive promoter for human elongation factor EF-1α
   1980..2257    +  promoter       chicken β-actin promoter: No description available
   2258..3231    +  intron         chimeric intron: chimera between introns from chicken β-actin and rabbit β-globin
   3247..3265    +  promoter       T7 promoter: promoter for bacteriophage T7 RNA polymerase
   3297..3392    +  CDS            HBB (fragment): HBB_GORGO - Experimental evidence at protein level: Swiss-Prot protein existence level 1. Involved in oxygen transport from the lung to the various peripheral tissues. From Gorilla gorilla gorilla (Western lowland gorilla).
   3393..3479    +  intron         chimeric intron (fragment): chimera between introns from human β-globin and immunoglobulin heavy chain genes
   3598..3680    +  intron         β-globin intron (fragment): internally truncated intron from human β-globin
   4051..4441    +  intron         β-globin intron (fragment): internally truncated intron from human β-globin
   4445..4567    +  CDS            HBB: HBB_COLGU - Experimental evidence at transcript level: Swiss-Prot protein existence level 2. Involved in oxygen transport from the lung to the various peripheral tissues. From Colobus guereza (Mantled guereza) (Eastern black-and-white colobus monkey).
   4637..4861    +  polyA_signal   bGH poly(A) signal: bovine growth hormone polyadenylation signal
   4865..4886    +  promoter       SV40 promoter (fragment): SV40 enhancer and early promoter
   4907..5335    +  rep_origin     f1 ori (sequence partly withheld): f1 bacteriophage origin of replication; arrow indicates direction of (+) strand synthesis
   5349..5679    +  promoter       SV40 promoter: SV40 enhancer and early promoter
   5727..5774    +  promoter       EM7 promoter: synthetic bacterial promoter&nbsp
   5793..6167    +  CDS            BleoR: antibiotic-binding protein; Sh ble from Streptoalloteichus hindustanus; confers resistance to bleomycin, phleomycin, and Zeocin™
   6177..6302    +  CDS            ble (fragment): BLE_KLEPN - Experimental evidence at protein level: Swiss-Prot protein existence level 1. Binding protein with a strong affinity to the bleomycin family of antibiotics. Binds to CL990; an antimitotic-antibiotic compound. From Klebsiella pneumoniae.
   6297..6418    +  polyA_signal   SV40 poly(A) signal: SV40 polyadenylation signal
   6491..6507    -  protein_bind   lac operator: The lac repressor binds to the lac operator to inhibit transcription in E. coli. This inhibition can be relieved by adding lactose or isopropyl-β-D-thiogalactopyranoside (IPTG). lac repressor encoded by lacI
   6515..6545    -  promoter       lac promoter: promoter for the E. coli lac operon
   6560..6581    -  protein_bind   CAP binding site: CAP binding activates transcription in the presence of cAMP. E. coli catabolite activator protein
   6594..6686    -  CDS            lacI (fragment): lac repressor; lacI; The lac repressor binds to the lac operator to inhibit transcription in E. coli. This inhibition can be relieved by adding lactose or isopropyl-β-D-thiogalactopyranoside (IPTG).
   6869..7457    -  rep_origin     ori: high-copy-number ColE1/pMB1/pBR322/pUC origin of replication
   7628..8488    -  CDS            AmpR: β-lactamase; bla; confers resistance to ampicillin, carbenicillin, and related antibiotics
   8489..8593    -  promoter       AmpR promoter: bla
