>Addgene plasmid #204161 | pRegev_S1.34C>A_46G>U | addgene full sequence | sequence record 405452 | Addgene NGS Result
CCACCTGACGTCGACGGATCGGGAGATCCCAGTGTGGTGGTACTTACTTGTACAGCTCGTCCATGCCGAG
AGTGATCCCGGCGGCGGTCACGAACTCCAGCAGGACCATGTGATCGCGCTTCTCGTTGGGGTCTTTGCTC
AGGGCGGACTGGGTGCTCAGGTAGTGGTTGTCGGGCAGCAGCACGGGGCCGTCGCCGATGGGGGTGTTCT
GCTGGTAGTGGTCGGCGAGCTGCACGCTGCCGTCCTCGATGTTGTGGCGGATCTTGAAGTTCGCCTTGAT
GCCGTTCTTCTGCTTGTCGGCCATGATATAGACGTTGTGGCTGTTGTAGTTGTACTCCAGCTTGTGCCCC
AGGATGTTGCCGTCCTCCTTGAAGTCGATGCCCTTCAGCTCGATGCGGTTCACCAGGGTGTCGCCCTCGA
ACTTCACCTCGGCGCGGGTCTTGTAGTTGCCGTCGTCCTTGAAGAAGATGGTGCGCTCCTGGACGTAGCC
TTCGGGCATGGCGGACTTGAAGAAGTCGTGCTGCTTCATGTGGTCGGGGTAGCGGCTGAAGCACTGCACG
CCGTAGGTCAGGGTGGTCACGAGGGTGGGCCAGGGCACGGGCAGCTTGCCGGTGGTGCAGATGAACTTCA
GGGTCAGCTTGCCGTAGGTGGCATCGCCCTCGCCCTCGCCAGACACGCTGAACTTGTGGCCGTTTACGTC
GCCGTCCAGCTCGACCAGGATGGGCACCACCCCGGTGAACAGCTCCTCGCCCTTGCTCACCATGGTGGCC
TCACGACACCTGAAATGGAAGAAAAAAACTTTGAACCACTGTCTGAGGCTTGAGAATGAACCAAGATCCA
AACTCAAAAAGGGCAAATTCCAAGGAGAATTACATCAAGTGCCAAGCTGGCCTAACTTCAGTCTCCACCC
ACTCAGTGTGGGGAAACTCCATCGCATAAAACCCCTCCCCCCAACCTAAAGACGACGTACTCCAAAAGCT
CGAGAACTAATCGAGGTGCCTGGACGGCGCCCGGTACTCCGTGGAGTCACATGAAGCGACGGCTGAGGAC
GGAAAGGCCCTTTTCCTTTGTGTGGGTGACTCACCCGCCCGCTCTCCCGAGCGCCGCGTCCTCCATTTTG
AGCTCCCTGCAGCAGGGCCGGGAAGCGGCCATCTTTCCGCTCACGCAACTGGTGCCGACCGGGCCAGCCT
TGCCGCCCAGGGCGGGGCGATACACGGCGGCGCGAGGCCAGGCACCAGAGCAGGCCGGCCAGCTTGAGAC
TACCCCCGTCCGATTCTCGGTGGCCGCGCTCGCAGGCCCCGCCTCGCCGAACATGTGCGCTGGGACGCAC
GGGCCCCGTCGCCGCCCGCGGCCCCAAAAACCGAAATACCAGTGTGCAGATCTTGGCCCGCATTTACAAG
ACTATCTTGCCAGAAAAAAAGCGTCGCAGCAGGTCATCAAAAATTTTAAATGGCTAGAGACTTATCGAAA
GCAGCGAGACAGGCGCGAAGGTGCCACCAGATTCGCACGCGGCGGCCCCAGCGCCCAGGCCAGGCCTCAA
CTCAAGCACGAGGCGAAGGGGCTCCTTAAGCGCAAGGCCTCGAACTCTCCCACCCACTTCCAACCCGAAG
CTCGGGATCAAGAATCACGTACTGCAGCCAGGTGGAAGTAATTCAAGGCACGCAAGGGCCATAACCCGTA
AAGAGGCCAGGCCCGCGGGAACCACACACGGCACTTACCTGTGTTCTGGCGGCAAACCCGTTGCGAAAAA
GAACGTTCACGGCGACTACTGCACTTATATACGGTTCTCCCCCACCCTCGGGAAAAAGGCGGAGCCAGTA
CACGACATCACTTTCCCAGTTTACCCCGCGCCACCTTCTCTAGGCACCGGTTCAATTGCCGACCCCTCCC
CCCAACTTCTCGGGGACTGTGGGCGATGTGCGCTCTGCCCACTGACGGGCACCGGAGCCTACGTAGGAAT
TAATTCGCCAGCACAGTGGTCGAGGTGAGCCCCACGTTCTGCTTCACTCTCCCCATCTCCCCCCCCTCCC
CACCCCCAATTTTGTATTTATTTATTTTTTAATTATTTTGTGCAGCGATGGGGGCGGGGGGGGGGGGGGG
GCGCGCGCCAGGCGGGGCGGGGCGGGGCGAGGGGCGGGGCGGGGCGAGGCGGAGAGGTGCGGCGGCAGCC
AATCAGAGCGGCGCGCTCCGAAAGTTTCCTTTTATGGCGAGGCGGCGGCGGCGGCGGCCCTATAAAAAGC
GAAGCGCGCGGCGGGCGGGAGTCGCTGCGCGCTGCCTTCGCCCCGTGCCCCGCTCCGCCGCCGCCTCGCG
CCGCCCGCCCCGGCTCTGACTGACCGCGTTACTCCCACAGGTGAGCGGGCGGGACGGCCCTTCTCCTCCG
GGCTGTAATTAGCGCTTGGTTTAATGACGGCTTGTTTCTTTTCTGTGGCTGCGTGAAAGCCTTGAGGGGC
TCCGGGAGGGCCCTTTGTGCGGGGGGAGCGGCTCGGGGGGTGCGTGCGTGTGTGTGTGCGTGGGGAGCGC
CGCGTGCGGCTCCGCGCTGCCCGGCGGCTGTGAGCGCTGCGGGCGCGGCGCGGGGCTTTGTGCGCTCCGC
AGTGTGCGCGAGGGGAGCGCGGCCGGGGGCGGTGCCCCGCGGTGCGGGGGGGGCTGCGAGGGGAACAAAG
GCTGCGTGCGGGGTGTGTGCGTGGGGGGGTGAGCAGGGGGTGTGGGCGCGTCGGTCGGGCTGCAACCCCC
CCTGCACCCCCCTCCCCGAGTTGCTGAGCACGGCCCGGCTTCGGGTGCGGGGCTCCGTACGGGGCGTGGC
GCGGGGCTCGCCGTGCCGGGCGGGGGGTGGCGGCAGGTGGGGGTGCCGGGCGGGGCGGGGCCGCCTCGGG
CCGGGGAGGGCTCGGGGGAGGGGCGCGGCGGCCCCCGGAGCGCCGGCGGCTGTCGAGGCGCGGCGAGCCG
CAGCCATTGCCTTTTATGGTAATCGTGCGAGAGGGCGCAGGGACTTCCTTTGTCCCAAATCTGTGCGGAG
CCGAAATCTGGGAGGCGCCGCCGCACCCCCTCTAGCGGGCGCGGGGCGAAGCGGTGCGGCGCCGGCAGGA
AGGAAATGGGCGGGGAGGGCCTTCGTGCGTCGCCGCGCCGCCGTCCCCTTCTCCCTCTCCAGCCTCGGGG
CTGTCCGCGGGGGGACGGCTGCCTTCGGGGGGGACGGGGCAGGGCGGGGTTCGGCTTCTGGCGTGTGACC
GGCGGCTCTAGCGTTTAAACTTAAGCTAATACGACTCACTATAGGGAGCTTGGTACCGCAACCTCAAACA
GACACCATGGTGCACCTGACTCCTGAGGAGAAGTCTGCCGTTACTGCCCTGTGGGGCAAGGTGAACGTGG
ATGAAGTTGGTGGTGAGGCCCTGGGCAGGTTGGTATCAAGGTTACAAGACAGGTTTAAGGAGACCAATAG
AAACTGGGCATATGGAGACAGAGAAGACTCTTGGGTTTCTGATAGGCACTGACTCTCTCTGCCTATGTCT
TTCTCTGCCATCCAGGTTGAGTCCCGCTTACCATTGCATTTAAGAAAGAGGCCATACGCCTCTAAGACCC
TACTCTTCAGAATACCAGCAGGTCTGACTATGGGACCCTTGATGTTTTCTTTCCCCTTCTTTTCTATGGT
TAAGTTCATGTCATAGGAAGGGGAGAAGTAACAGGGTACAGTTTAGAATGGGAAACAGACGAATGATTGC
ATCAGTGTGGAAGTCTCAGGATCGTTTTAGTTTCTTTTATTTGCTGTTCATAACAATTGTTTTCTTTTGT
TTAATTCTTGCTTTCTTTTTTTTTCTTCTCCGCAATTTTTACTATTATACTTAATGCCTTAACATTGTGT
ATAACAAAAGGAAATATCTCTGAGATACATTAAGTAACTTAAAAAAAAACTTTACACAGTCTGCCTAGTA
CATTACTATTTGGAATATATGTGTGCTTATTTGCATATTCATAATCTCCCTACTTTATTTTCTTTTATTT
TTAATTGATACATAATCATTATACATATTTATGGGTTAAAGTGTAATGTTTTAATATCGATACACATATT
GACCAAATCAGGGTAATTTTGCATTTGTAATTTTAAAAAATGCTTTCTTCTTTTAATATACTTTTTTGTT
TATCTTATTTCTAATACTTTCCCTAATCTCTTTCTTTCAGGGCAATAATGATACAATGTATCATGCCTCT
TTGCACCATTCTAAAGAATAACAGTGATAATTTCTGGGTTAAGGCAATAGCAATATTTCTGCATATAAAT
ATTTCTGCATATAAATTGTAACTGATGTAAGAGGTTTCATATTGCTAATAGCAGCTACAATCCAGCTACC
ATTCTGCTTTTATTTTATGGTTGGGATAAGGCTGGATTATTCTGAGTCCAAGCTAGGCCCTTTTGCTAAT
CATGTTCATACCTCTTATCTTCCTCCCACAGCTCCTGGGCAACGTGCTGGTCTGTGTGCTGGCCCATCAC
TTTGGCAAAGAATTCACCCCACCAGTGCAGGCTGCCTATCAGAAAGTGGTGGCTGGTGTGGCTAATGCCC
TGGCCCACAAGTATCACTAAGCTCGCTCTAGACTAGACGATTAAATTACATTATAGGGCCCGTTTAAACC
CGCTGATCAGCCTCGACTGTGCCTTCTAGTTGCCAGCCATCTGTTGTTTGCCCCTCCCCCGTGCCTTCCT
TGACCCTGGAAGGTGCCACTCCCACTGTCCTTTCCTAATAAAATGAGGAAATTGCATCGCATTGTCTGAG
TAGGTGTCATTCTATTCTGGGGGGTGGGGTGGGGCAGGACAGCAAGGGGGAGGATTGGGAAGACAATAGC
AGGCATGCTGGGGATGCGGTGGGCTCTATGGCTTCTGAGGCGGAAAGAACCAGCTGGGGCTCTAGGGGGT
ATCCCC
[124 nt withheld, positions 4907-5030]
C
[91 nt withheld, positions 5032-5122]
A
[49 nt withheld, positions 5124-5172]
CCTTTGACGTTGGAGTCCACGTTCTTT
[37 nt withheld, positions 5200-5236]
ACCCTATCTCGGTCTATTCTTTTGATTTATAAGGGATTTTGCCGATTTCGGCCTATTGGTTAAAAAATGA
GCTGATTTAACAAAAATTTAACGCGAATTAATTCTGTGGAATGTGTGTCAGTTAGGGTGTGGAAAGTCCC
CAGGCTCCCCAGCAGGCAGAAGTATGCAAAGCATGCATCTCAATTAGTCAGCAACCAGGTGTGGAAAGTC
CCCAGGCTCCCCAGCAGGCAGAAGTATGCAAAGCATGCATCTCAATTAGTCAGCAACCATAGTCCCGCCC
CTAACTCCGCCCATCCCGCCCCTAACTCCGCCCAGTTCCGCCCATTCTCCGCCCCATGGCTGACTAATTT
TTTTTATTTATGCAGAGGCCGAGGCCGCCTCTGCCTCTGAGCTATTCCAGAAGTAGTGAGGAGGCTTTTT
TGGAGGCCTAGGCTTTTGCAAAAAGCTCCCGGGAGCTTGTATATCCATTTTCGGATCTGATCAGCACGTG
TTGACAATTAATCATCGGCATAGTATATCGGCATAGTATAATACGACAAGGTGAGGAACTAAACCATGGC
CAAGTTGACCAGTGCCGTTCCGGTGCTCACCGCGCGCGACGTCGCCGGAGCGGTCGAGTTCTGGACCGAC
CGGCTCGGGTTCTCCCGGGACTTCGTGGAGGACGACTTCGCCGGTGTGGTCCGGGACGACGTGACCCTGT
TCATCAGCGCGGTCCAGGACCAGGTGGTGCCGGACAACACCCTGGCCTGGGTGTGGGTGCGCGGCCTGGA
CGAGCTGTACGCCGAGTGGTCGGAGGTCGTGTCCACGAACTTCCGGGACGCCTCCGGGCCGGCCATGACC
GAGATCGGCGAGCAGCCGTGGGGGCGGGAGTTCGCCCTGCGCGACCCGGCCGGCAACTGCGTGCACTTCG
TGGCCGAGGAGCAGGACTGACACGTGCTACGAGATTTCGATTCCACCGCCGCCTTCTATGAAAGGTTGGG
CTTCGGAATCGTTTTCCGGGACGCCGGCTGGATGATCCTCCAGCGCGGGGATCTCATGCTGGAGTTCTTC
GCCCACCCCAACTTGTTTATTGCAGCTTATAATGGTTACAAATAAAGCAATAGCATCACAAATTTCACAA
ATAAAGCATTTTTTTCACTGCATTCTAGTTGTGGTTTGTCCAAACTCATCAATGTATCTTATCATGTCTG
TATACCGTCGACCTCTAGCTAGAGCTTGGCGTAATCATGGTCATAGCTGTTTCCTGTGTGAAATTGTTAT
CCGCTCACAATTCCACACAACATACGAGCCGGAAGCATAAAGTGTAAAGCCTGGGGTGCCTAATGAGTGA
GCTAACTCACATTAATTGCGTTGCGCTCACTGCCCGCTTTCCAGTCGGGAAACCTGTCGTGCCAGCTGCA
TTAATGAATCGGCCAACGCGCGGGGAGAGGCGGTTTGCGTATTGGGCGCTCTTCCGCTTCCTCGCTCACT
GACTCGCTGCGCTCGGTCGTTCGGCTGCGGCGAGCGGTATCAGCTCACTCAAAGGCGGTAATACGGTTAT
CCACAGAATCAGGGGATAACGCAGGAAAGAACATGTGAGCAAAAGGCCAGCAAAAGGCCAGGAACCGTAA
AAAGGCCGCGTTGCTGGCGTTTTTCCATAGGCTCCGCCCCCCTGACGAGCATCACAAAAATCGACGCTCA
AGTCAGAGGTGGCGAAACCCGACAGGACTATAAAGATACCAGGCGTTTCCCCCTGGAAGCTCCCTCGTGC
GCTCTCCTGTTCCGACCCTGCCGCTTACCGGATACCTGTCCGCCTTTCTCCCTTCGGGAAGCGTGGCGCT
TTCTCATAGCTCACGCTGTAGGTATCTCAGTTCGGTGTAGGTCGTTCGCTCCAAGCTGGGCTGTGTGCAC
GAACCCCCCGTTCAGCCCGACCGCTGCGCCTTATCCGGTAACTATCGTCTTGAGTCCAACCCGGTAAGAC
ACGACTTATCGCCACTGGCAGCAGCCACTGGTAACAGGATTAGCAGAGCGAGGTATGTAGGCGGTGCTAC
AGAGTTCTTGAAGTGGTGGCCTAACTACGGCTACACTAGAAGAACAGTATTTGGTATCTGCGCTCTGCTG
AAGCCAGTTACCTTCGGAAAAAGAGTTGGTAGCTCTTGATCCGGCAAACAAACCACCGCTGGTAGCGGTG
GTTTTTTTGTTTGCAAGCAGCAGATTACGCGCAGAAAAAAAGGATCTCAAGAAGATCCTTTGATCTTTTC
TACGGGGTCTGACGCTCAGTGGAACGAAAACTCACGTTAAGGGATTTTGGTCATGAGATTATCAAAAAGG
ATCTTCACCTAGATCCTTTTAAATTAAAAATGAAGTTTTAAATCAATCTAAAGTATATATGAGTAAACTT
GGTCTGACAGTTACCAATGCTTAATCAGTGAGGCACCTATCTCAGCGATCTGTCTATTTCGTTCATCCAT
AGTTGCCTGACTCCCCGTCGTGTAGATAACTACGATACGGGAGGGCTTACCATCTGGCCCCAGTGCTGCA
ATGATACCGCGAGACCCACGCTCACCGGCTCCAGATTTATCAGCAATAAACCAGCCAGCCGGAAGGGCCG
AGCGCAGAAGTGGTCCTGCAACTTTATCCGCCTCCATCCAGTCTATTAATTGTTGCCGGGAAGCTAGAGT
AAGTAGTTCGCCAGTTAATAGTTTGCGCAACGTTGTTGCCATTGCTACAGGCATCGTGGTGTCACGCTCG
TCGTTTGGTATGGCTTCATTCAGCTCCGGTTCCCAACGATCAAGGCGAGTTACATGATCCCCCATGTTGT
GCAAAAAAGCGGTTAGCTCCTTCGGTCCTCCGATCGTTGTCAGAAGTAAGTTGGCCGCAGTGTTATCACT
CATGGTTATGGCAGCACTGCATAATTCTCTTACTGTCATGCCATCCGTAAGATGCTTTTCTGTGACTGGT
GAGTACTCAACCAAGTCATTCTGAGAATAGTGTATGCGGCGACCGAGTTGCTCTTGCCCGGCGTCAATAC
GGGATAATACCGCGCCACATAGCAGAACTTTAAAAGTGCTCATCATTGGAAAACGTTCTTCGGGGCGAAA
ACTCTCAAGGATCTTACCGCTGTTGAGATCCAGTTCGATGTAACCCACTCGTGCACCCAACTGATCTTCA
GCATCTTTTACTTTCACCAGCGTTTCTGGGTGAGCAAAAACAGGAAGGCAAAATGCCGCAAAAAAGGGAA
TAAGGGCGACACGGAAATGTTGAATACTCATACTCTTCCTTTTTCAATATTATTGAAGCATTTATCAGGG
TTATTGTCTCATGAGCGGATACATATTTGAATGTATTTAGAAAAATAAACAAATAGGGGTTCCGCGCACA
TTTCCCCGAAAAGTG
Features (pLannotate 1.2.2; 25 found; start..end, strand, type, name):
     44..763     -  CDS            EGFP: the original enhanced GFP (Yang et al., 1996) mammalian codon-optimized
    771..1949    -  promoter       EF-1α promoter: strong constitutive promoter for human elongation factor EF-1α
   1980..2257    +  promoter       chicken β-actin promoter: No description available
   2258..3231    +  intron         chimeric intron: chimera between introns from chicken β-actin and rabbit β-globin
   3247..3265    +  promoter       T7 promoter: promoter for bacteriophage T7 RNA polymerase
   3297..3392    +  CDS            HBB (fragment): HBB_GORGO - Experimental evidence at protein level: Swiss-Prot protein existence level 1. Involved in oxygen transport from the lung to the various peripheral tissues. From Gorilla gorilla gorilla (Western lowland gorilla).
   3393..3479    +  intron         chimeric intron (fragment): chimera between introns from human β-globin and immunoglobulin heavy chain genes
   3598..3680    +  intron         β-globin intron (fragment): internally truncated intron from human β-globin
   4051..4441    +  intron         β-globin intron (fragment): internally truncated intron from human β-globin
   4445..4567    +  CDS            HBB: HBB_COLGU - Experimental evidence at transcript level: Swiss-Prot protein existence level 2. Involved in oxygen transport from the lung to the various peripheral tissues. From Colobus guereza (Mantled guereza) (Eastern black-and-white colobus monkey).
   4637..4861    +  polyA_signal   bGH poly(A) signal: bovine growth hormone polyadenylation signal
   4865..4886    +  promoter       SV40 promoter (fragment): SV40 enhancer and early promoter
   4907..5335    +  rep_origin     f1 ori (sequence partly withheld): f1 bacteriophage origin of replication; arrow indicates direction of (+) strand synthesis
   5349..5678    +  promoter       SV40 promoter: SV40 enhancer and early promoter
   5726..5773    +  promoter       EM7 promoter: synthetic bacterial promoter&nbsp
   5792..6166    +  CDS            BleoR: antibiotic-binding protein; Sh ble from Streptoalloteichus hindustanus; confers resistance to bleomycin, phleomycin, and Zeocin™
   6176..6301    +  CDS            ble (fragment): BLE_KLEPN - Experimental evidence at protein level: Swiss-Prot protein existence level 1. Binding protein with a strong affinity to the bleomycin family of antibiotics. Binds to CL990; an antimitotic-antibiotic compound. From Klebsiella pneumoniae.
   6296..6417    +  polyA_signal   SV40 poly(A) signal: SV40 polyadenylation signal
   6490..6506    -  protein_bind   lac operator: The lac repressor binds to the lac operator to inhibit transcription in E. coli. This inhibition can be relieved by adding lactose or isopropyl-β-D-thiogalactopyranoside (IPTG). lac repressor encoded by lacI
   6514..6544    -  promoter       lac promoter: promoter for the E. coli lac operon
   6559..6580    -  protein_bind   CAP binding site: CAP binding activates transcription in the presence of cAMP. E. coli catabolite activator protein
   6593..6685    -  CDS            lacI (fragment): lac repressor; lacI; The lac repressor binds to the lac operator to inhibit transcription in E. coli. This inhibition can be relieved by adding lactose or isopropyl-β-D-thiogalactopyranoside (IPTG).
   6868..7456    -  rep_origin     ori: high-copy-number ColE1/pMB1/pBR322/pUC origin of replication
   7627..8487    -  CDS            AmpR: β-lactamase; bla; confers resistance to ampicillin, carbenicillin, and related antibiotics
   8488..8592    -  promoter       AmpR promoter: bla
