[The description below was written by a language model from this plasmid's Addgene catalogue record and pLannotate feature annotations shown in this document.]
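Description:
pRegev_S1.34C>A_46G>U is a mammalian expression and synthetic-biology plasmid of about 8.6 kb that carries a splicing reporter minigene, built on the pRegev_ExonSkip_LandingPad backbone. It is propagated in E. coli through a high-copy ColE1/pUC-type origin with ampicillin resistance (AmpR under its own promoter), and it also contains an f1 phage origin. For selection in mammalian cells it carries a Zeocin resistance cassette in which BleoR is preceded by both the SV40 early promoter and the bacterial EM7 promoter and is followed by an SV40 polyadenylation signal.

The payload is a beta-globin-based exon-skipping minigene driven by a truncated CAG promoter, annotated as the chicken β-actin promoter plus its chimeric intron with no separate CMV enhancer feature. Downstream of a T7 promoter site, the transcript runs through an HBB-derived first exon, β-globin intron fragments flanking an unannotated stretch where the 76 bp synthetic S1 test exon presumably sits, a terminal HBB exon and a bGH polyadenylation signal. The S1 exon here carries two substitutions, 34C>A and 46G>U, described as a double mutation that restores RNA secondary structure. This implies a compensatory pair used to test whether exon structure, rather than primary sequence, governs inclusion versus skipping. A divergently oriented EF-1α promoter drives EGFP, which could plausibly mark transfected cells, although the record does not state its role. The two feature tables, one from the depositor sequence and one from repository sequencing, are essentially identical and differ by a single nucleotide in length. The construct belongs to a study that used interpretable machine learning to model splicing logic.
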