Addgene plasmid #204161: pRegev_S1.34C>A_46G>U
Purpose: pRegev_S1 with double mutations that restore secondary structure.
Depositing lab: Oded Regev. Depositing organization: New York University. Publication: Deciphering RNA splicing logic with interpretable machine learning. Liao SE, Sudarshan M, Regev O. Proc Natl Acad Sci U S A. 2023 Oct 10;120(41):e2221165120. doi: 10.1073/pnas.2221165120. Epub 2023 Oct 5. PubMed 37796983.
Backbone
  Vector backbone: pRegev_ExonSkip_LandingPad
  Backbone manufacturer: Regev Group (NYU)
  Total vector size (bp): 8612
  Vector type: Mammalian Expression, Synthetic Biology
  Selectable markers: Zeocin
Growth in bacteria
  Bacterial resistance: Ampicillin, 100 μg/mL
  Growth temperature: 37°C
  Growth strain: DH5alpha
  Copy number: Unknown
Gene/Insert
  Gene/Insert name: S1 exon with 34C>A and 46G>U substitutions in beta globin splicing minigene
  Species: Synthetic
  Insert size (bp): 76
  Mutation: 34C>A and 46G>U mutations
  Promoter: Truncated CAG
  Cloning method: Gibson Cloning
  Sequencing primers: 5′ T7; 3′ BGH Reverse
Resource information
  A portion of this plasmid was derived from a plasmid made by: Minigene design from Kristen Lynch (SA Smith and KW Lynch, "Cell-based splicing of minigenes." (2014)). Backbone design modified from Georg Seelig (AB Rosenberg et al, "Learning the sequence determinants of alternative splicing from millions of random sequences." (2015)).
Terms and licenses: Academic/Nonprofit Terms; Industry Terms: Not Available to Industry
How to cite: pRegev_S1.34C>A_46G>U was a gift from Oded Regev (Addgene plasmid # 204161 ; http://n2t.net/addgene:204161 ; RRID:Addgene_204161)
